Addgene plasmid #44375: pUC-UAS1B16-TEF(272)
Depositing lab: Hal Alper. Depositing organization: University of Texas at Austin. Publication: Tuning gene expression in Yarrowia lipolytica by a hybrid promoter approach. Blazeck J, Liu L, Redden H, Alper H. Appl Environ Microbiol. 2011 Nov;77(22):7905-14. doi: 10.1128/AEM.05763-11. Epub 2011 Sep 16. PubMed 21926196.
Backbone
  Vector backbone: pUC19
  Backbone size w/o insert (bp): 2623
  Total vector size (bp): 4741
  Modifications to backbone: None
  Vector type: Bacterial Expression, Synthetic Biology
Growth in bacteria
  Bacterial resistance: Ampicillin, 100 μg/mL
  Growth temperature: 37°C
  Growth strain: DH10B
  Copy number: High Copy
Gene/Insert
  Gene/Insert name: UAS1B16-TEF(272) promoter
  Species: Yarrowia lipolytica
  Insert size (bp): 2118
  Mutation: N/A
  Promoter: UAS1B16-TEF(272)
  Cloning method: Restriction Enzyme; 5′ cloning site BstBI (not destroyed); 3′ cloning site AscI (not destroyed)
  Sequencing primers: 5′ m13_forward20_primer; 3′ m13_reverse_primer
Terms and licenses: Academic/Nonprofit Terms; Industry Terms: Not Available to Industry
How to cite: pUC-UAS1B16-TEF(272) was a gift from Hal Alper (Addgene plasmid # 44375 ; http://n2t.net/addgene:44375 ; RRID:Addgene_44375)
