[The description below was written by a language model from this plasmid's Addgene catalogue record and pLannotate feature annotations shown in this document.]
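Description:
pUC-UAS1B16-TEF(272) is a pUC19-based cloning and storage plasmid of 4,741 bp that carries a synthetic hybrid promoter for the oleaginous yeast Yarrowia lipolytica. It is maintained in E. coli through the high-copy ColE1/pUC origin and selected with ampicillin via the β-lactamase gene and its native promoter. The remaining annotated features are ordinary pUC19 remnants: the lac promoter, operator and CAP binding site, and short fragments matching lacI, bom and rop. The lacZα coding region is detected only as a fragment, separated from the lac promoter by roughly two kilobases of unannotated sequence. This is consistent with the insert interrupting the multiple cloning site, and the gap corresponds to the 2,118 bp insert, which the automated annotation does not recognise.

The insert is the UAS1B16-TEF(272) promoter, cloned between BstBI and AscI sites that both remain intact, so the element can be excised and moved into other vectors. By its name and the associated work on hybrid promoters, it combines sixteen tandem copies of the UAS1B upstream activating sequence with a TEF promoter fragment designated 272 as the core element. In this design, the number of enhancer repeats and the choice of core promoter are varied to tune transcription strength. The record lists no reporter, coding sequence, terminator, yeast marker or yeast replication element, so the plasmid does not itself drive expression in Yarrowia. Despite being catalogued under bacterial expression and synthetic biology, it serves as a source of a promoter part for building Y. lipolytica expression cassettes.
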