Features (pLannotate 1.2.2; 10 found; start..end, strand, type, name):
    137..236     +  misc_feature   bom (fragment): basis of mobility region from pBR322
    242..395     -  CDS            lacZα (fragment): LacZα fragment of β-galactosidase; lacZ fragment
   2544..2560    -  protein_bind   lac operator: The lac repressor binds to the lac operator to inhibit transcription in E. coli. This inhibition can be relieved by adding lactose or isopropyl-β-D-thiogalactopyranoside (IPTG). lac repressor encoded by lacI
   2568..2598    -  promoter       lac promoter: promoter for the E. coli lac operon
   2613..2634    -  protein_bind   CAP binding site: CAP binding activates transcription in the presence of cAMP. E. coli catabolite activator protein
   2647..2739    -  CDS            lacI (fragment): lac repressor; lacI; The lac repressor binds to the lac operator to inhibit transcription in E. coli. This inhibition can be relieved by adding lactose or isopropyl-β-D-thiogalactopyranoside (IPTG).
   2922..3510    -  rep_origin     ori: high-copy-number ColE1/pMB1/pBR322/pUC origin of replication
   3681..4541    -  CDS            AmpR: β-lactamase; bla; confers resistance to ampicillin, carbenicillin, and related antibiotics
   4542..4646    -  promoter       AmpR promoter: bla
   4741..35      +  CDS            rop (fragment) (across the origin): Rop protein, which maintains plasmids at low copy number; rop
>Addgene plasmid #44375 | pUC-UAS1B16-TEF(272) | depositor full sequence | sequence record 60454 | pUC-UAS1B16-TEF(272) sequence 4741 bps
TCGCGCGTTTCGGTGATGACGGTGAAAACCTCTGACACATGCAGCTCCCGGAGACGGTCACAGCTTGTCT
GTAAGCGGATGCCGGGAGCAGACAAGCCCGTCAGGGCGCGTCAGCGGGTGTTGGCGGGTGTCGGGGCTGG
CTTAACTATGCGGCATCAGAGCAGATTGTACTGAGAGTGCACCATATGCGGTGTGAAATACCGCACAGAT
GCGTAAGGAGAAAATACCGCATCAGGCGCCATTCGCCATTCAGGCTGCGCAACTGTTGGGAAGGGCGATC
GGTGCGGGCCTCTTCGCTATTACGCCAGCTGGCGAAAGGGGGATGTGCTGCAAGGCGATTAAGTTGGGTA
ACGCCAGGGTTTTCCCAGTCACGACGTTGTAAAACGACGGCCAGTTTCGAAGGTACCAAGGAAGCATGCG
GTACCCGAATTCCTGAGGTGTCTCACAAGTGCCGTGCAGTCCCGCCCCCACTTGCTTCTCTTTGTGTGTA
GTGTACGTACATTATCGAGACCGTTGTTCCCGCCCACCTCGATCCGGTCTAGACTGAGGTGTCTCACAAG
TGCCGTGCAGTCCCGCCCCCACTTGCTTCTCTTTGTGTGTAGTGTACGTACATTATCGAGACCGTTGTTC
CCGCCCACCTCGATCCGGGGATCCCTGAGGTGTCTCACAAGTGCCGTGCAGTCCCGCCCCCACTTGCTTC
TCTTTGTGTGTAGTGTACGTACATTATCGAGACCGTTGTTCCCGCCCACCTCGATCCGGGTCGACCTGAG
GTGTCTCACAAGTGCCGTGCAGTCCCGCCCCCACTTGCTTCTCTTTGTGTGTAGTGTACGTACATTATCG
AGACCGTTGTTCCCGCCCACCTCGATCCGGGAGCTCCTGAGGTGTCTCACAAGTGCCGTGCAGTCCCGCC
CCCACTTGCTTCTCTTTGTGTGTAGTGTACGTACATTATCGAGACCGTTGTTCCCGCCCACCTCGATCCG
GTCTAGACTGAGGTGTCTCACAAGTGCCGTGCAGTCCCGCCCCCACTTGCTTCTCTTTGTGTGTAGTGTA
CGTACATTATCGAGACCGTTGTTCCCGCCCACCTCGATCCGGGGATCCCTGAGGTGTCTCACAAGTGCCG
TGCAGTCCCGCCCCCACTTGCTTCTCTTTGTGTGTAGTGTACGTACATTATCGAGACCGTTGTTCCCGCC
CACCTCGATCCGGGTCGACCTGAGGTGTCTCACAAGTGCCGTGCAGTCCCGCCCCCACTTGCTTCTCTTT
GTGTGTAGTGTACGTACATTATCGAGACCGTTGTTCCCGCCCACCTCGATCCGGGCATGCGGTACCCGAA
TTCCTGAGGTGTCTCACAAGTGCCGTGCAGTCCCGCCCCCACTTGCTTCTCTTTGTGTGTAGTGTACGTA
CATTATCGAGACCGTTGTTCCCGCCCACCTCGATCCGGTCTAGACTGAGGTGTCTCACAAGTGCCGTGCA
GTCCCGCCCCCACTTGCTTCTCTTTGTGTGTAGTGTACGTACATTATCGAGACCGTTGTTCCCGCCCACC
TCGATCCGGGGATCCCTGAGGTGTCTCACAAGTGCCGTGCAGTCCCGCCCCCACTTGCTTCTCTTTGTGT
GTAGTGTACGTACATTATCGAGACCGTTGTTCCCGCCCACCTCGATCCGGGTCGACCTGAGGTGTCTCAC
AAGTGCCGTGCAGTCCCGCCCCCACTTGCTTCTCTTTGTGTGTAGTGTACGTACATTATCGAGACCGTTG
TTCCCGCCCACCTCGATCCGGGAGCTCCTGAGGTGTCTCACAAGTGCCGTGCAGTCCCGCCCCCACTTGC
TTCTCTTTGTGTGTAGTGTACGTACATTATCGAGACCGTTGTTCCCGCCCACCTCGATCCGGTCTAGACT
GAGGTGTCTCACAAGTGCCGTGCAGTCCCGCCCCCACTTGCTTCTCTTTGTGTGTAGTGTACGTACATTA
TCGAGACCGTTGTTCCCGCCCACCTCGATCCGGGGATCCCTGAGGTGTCTCACAAGTGCCGTGCAGTCCC
GCCCCCACTTGCTTCTCTTTGTGTGTAGTGTACGTACATTATCGAGACCGTTGTTCCCGCCCACCTCGAT
CCGGGTCGACCTGAGGTGTCTCACAAGTGCCGTGCAGTCCCGCCCCCACTTGCTTCTCTTTGTGTGTAGT
GTACGTACATTATCGAGACCGTTGTTCCCGCCCACCTCGATCCGGGCATGCCTGCAGAAGCTTCCCACAC
TTGCCGTTAAGGGCGTAGGGTACTGCAGTCTGGAATCTACGCTTGTTCAGACTTTGTACTAGTTTCTTTG
TCTGGCCATCCGGGTAACCCATGCCGGACGCAAAATAGACTACTGAAAATTTTTTTGCTTTGTGGTTGGG
ACTTTAGCCAAGGGTATAAAAGACCACCGTCCCCGAATTACCTTTCCTCTTCTTTTCTCTCTCTCCTTGT
CAACTCACACCCGAAATCGTTAAGCATTTCCTTCTGAGTATAAGAATCATTCAAAGGCGCGCCATCATGG
TCATAGCTGTTTCCTGTGTGAAATTGTTATCCGCTCACAATTCCACACAACATACGAGCCGGAAGCATAA
AGTGTAAAGCCTGGGGTGCCTAATGAGTGAGCTAACTCACATTAATTGCGTTGCGCTCACTGCCCGCTTT
CCAGTCGGGAAACCTGTCGTGCCAGCTGCATTAATGAATCGGCCAACGCGCGGGGAGAGGCGGTTTGCGT
ATTGGGCGCTCTTCCGCTTCCTCGCTCACTGACTCGCTGCGCTCGGTCGTTCGGCTGCGGCGAGCGGTAT
CAGCTCACTCAAAGGCGGTAATACGGTTATCCACAGAATCAGGGGATAACGCAGGAAAGAACATGTGAGC
AAAAGGCCAGCAAAAGGCCAGGAACCGTAAAAAGGCCGCGTTGCTGGCGTTTTTCCATAGGCTCCGCCCC
CCTGACGAGCATCACAAAAATCGACGCTCAAGTCAGAGGTGGCGAAACCCGACAGGACTATAAAGATACC
AGGCGTTTCCCCCTGGAAGCTCCCTCGTGCGCTCTCCTGTTCCGACCCTGCCGCTTACCGGATACCTGTC
CGCCTTTCTCCCTTCGGGAAGCGTGGCGCTTTCTCATAGCTCACGCTGTAGGTATCTCAGTTCGGTGTAG
GTCGTTCGCTCCAAGCTGGGCTGTGTGCACGAACCCCCCGTTCAGCCCGACCGCTGCGCCTTATCCGGTA
ACTATCGTCTTGAGTCCAACCCGGTAAGACACGACTTATCGCCACTGGCAGCAGCCACTGGTAACAGGAT
TAGCAGAGCGAGGTATGTAGGCGGTGCTACAGAGTTCTTGAAGTGGTGGCCTAACTACGGCTACACTAGA
AGGACAGTATTTGGTATCTGCGCTCTGCTGAAGCCAGTTACCTTCGGAAAAAGAGTTGGTAGCTCTTGAT
CCGGCAAACAAACCACCGCTGGTAGCGGTGGTTTTTTTGTTTGCAAGCAGCAGATTACGCGCAGAAAAAA
AGGATCTCAAGAAGATCCTTTGATCTTTTCTACGGGGTCTGACGCTCAGTGGAACGAAAACTCACGTTAA
GGGATTTTGGTCATGAGATTATCAAAAAGGATCTTCACCTAGATCCTTTTAAATTAAAAATGAAGTTTTA
AATCAATCTAAAGTATATATGAGTAAACTTGGTCTGACAGTTACCAATGCTTAATCAGTGAGGCACCTAT
CTCAGCGATCTGTCTATTTCGTTCATCCATAGTTGCCTGACTCCCCGTCGTGTAGATAACTACGATACGG
GAGGGCTTACCATCTGGCCCCAGTGCTGCAATGATACCGCGAGACCCACGCTCACCGGCTCCAGATTTAT
CAGCAATAAACCAGCCAGCCGGAAGGGCCGAGCGCAGAAGTGGTCCTGCAACTTTATCCGCCTCCATCCA
GTCTATTAATTGTTGCCGGGAAGCTAGAGTAAGTAGTTCGCCAGTTAATAGTTTGCGCAACGTTGTTGCC
ATTGCTACAGGCATCGTGGTGTCACGCTCGTCGTTTGGTATGGCTTCATTCAGCTCCGGTTCCCAACGAT
CAAGGCGAGTTACATGATCCCCCATGTTGTGCAAAAAAGCGGTTAGCTCCTTCGGTCCTCCGATCGTTGT
CAGAAGTAAGTTGGCCGCAGTGTTATCACTCATGGTTATGGCAGCACTGCATAATTCTCTTACTGTCATG
CCATCCGTAAGATGCTTTTCTGTGACTGGTGAGTACTCAACCAAGTCATTCTGAGAATAGTGTATGCGGC
GACCGAGTTGCTCTTGCCCGGCGTCAATACGGGATAATACCGCGCCACATAGCAGAACTTTAAAAGTGCT
CATCATTGGAAAACGTTCTTCGGGGCGAAAACTCTCAAGGATCTTACCGCTGTTGAGATCCAGTTCGATG
TAACCCACTCGTGCACCCAACTGATCTTCAGCATCTTTTACTTTCACCAGCGTTTCTGGGTGAGCAAAAA
CAGGAAGGCAAAATGCCGCAAAAAAGGGAATAAGGGCGACACGGAAATGTTGAATACTCATACTCTTCCT
TTTTCAATATTATTGAAGCATTTATCAGGGTTATTGTCTCATGAGCGGATACATATTTGAATGTATTTAG
AAAAATAAACAAATAGGGGTTCCGCGCACATTTCCCCGAAAAGTGCCACCTGACGTCTAAGAAACCATTA
TTATCATGACATTAACCTATAAAAATAGGCGTATCACGAGGCCCTTTCGTC
