>Addgene plasmid #44375 | pUC-UAS1B16-TEF(272) | addgene partial sequence | sequence record 62845 | M13_pUC_rev
ATGATTCTTATACTCAGAAGGAAATGCTTAACGATTTCGGGTGTGAGTTGACAAGGAGAGAGAGAAAAGA
AGAGGAAAGGTAATTCGGGGACGGTGGTCTTTTATACCCTTGGCTAAAGTCCCAACCACAAAGCAAAAAA
ATTTTCAGTAGTCTATTTTGCGTCCGGCATGGGTTACCCGGATGGCCAGACAAAGAAACTAGTACAAAGT
CTGAACAAGCGTAGATTCCAGACTGCAGTACCCTACGCCCTTAACGGCAAGTGTGGGAAGCTTCTGCAGG
CATGCCCGGATCGAGGTGGGCGGGAACAACGGTCTCGATAATGTACGTACACTACACACAAAGAGAAGCA
AGTGGGGGCGGGACTGCACGGCACTTGTGAGACACCTCAGGTCGACCCGGATCGAGGTGGGCGGGAACAA
CGGTCTCGATAATGTACGTACACTACACACAAAGAGAAGCAAGTGGGGGCGGGACTGCACGGCACTTGTG
AGACACCTCAGGGATCCCCGGATCGAGGTGGGCGGGAACAACGGTCTCGATAATGTACGTACACTACACA
CAAAGAGAAGCAAGTGGGGGCGGGACTGCACGGCACTTGTGAGACACCTCAGTCTAGACCGGATCGAGGT
GGGCGGGAACAACGGTCTCGATAATGTACGTACACTACACACAAAG
